Addgene plasmid #195054: ku70 insUP+pLDP1+NAT+tNOS+ku70 insD (SBE193)
Purpose: integration cassette for ku70 deletion and expression of NAT gene under pLDP1 for characterization
Depositing lab: Petri-Jaan Lahtvee. Depositing organization: Tallinn University of Technology. Publication: Development of a dedicated Golden Gate Assembly Platform (RtGGA) for Rhodotorula toruloides. Bonturi N, Pinheiro MJ, de Oliveira PM, Rusadze E, Eichinger T, Liudziute G, De Biaggi JS, Brauer A, Remm M, Miranda EA, Ledesma-Amaro R, Lahtvee PJ. Metab Eng Commun. 2022 May 23;15:e00200. doi: 10.1016/j.mec.2022.e00200. eCollection 2022 Dec. PubMed 35662893.
Backbone
  Vector backbone: pGGA
  Backbone size w/o insert (bp): 2137
  Total vector size (bp): 4506
  Vector type: Bacterial Expression
  Selectable markers: NAT
Growth in bacteria
  Bacterial resistance: Chloramphenicol, 25 μg/mL
  Growth temperature: 37°C
  Growth strain: DH5alpha
  Copy number: Unknown
Gene/Insert
  Gene/Insert name: NAT
  Species: Rhodotorula toruloides
  Insert size (bp): 2369
  Promoter: pLDP1
  Cloning method: Restriction Enzyme; 5′ cloning site BsaI (destroyed during cloning); 3′ cloning site BsaI (destroyed during cloning)
  Sequencing primers: 5′ atttaggtgacactatag; 3′ taatacgactcactataggg
Terms and licenses: Academic/Nonprofit Terms; Industry Terms: Not Available to Industry
How to cite: ku70 insUP+pLDP1+NAT+tNOS+ku70 insD (SBE193) was a gift from Petri-Jaan Lahtvee (Addgene plasmid # 195054 ; http://n2t.net/addgene:195054 ; RRID:Addgene_195054)
