[The description below was written by a language model from this plasmid's Addgene catalogue record and pLannotate feature annotations shown in this document.]
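Description:
ku70 insUP+pLDP1+NAT+tNOS+ku70 insD (SBE193) is a Golden Gate-assembled plasmid built on the pGGA backbone as part of a dedicated assembly toolkit for the oleaginous yeast Rhodotorula toruloides. Although catalogued as a bacterial expression vector, in E. coli it serves only as a carrier. It is propagated there through a high-copy ColE1/pUC-type origin and selected with chloramphenicol via the cat gene and its native promoter. The roughly 2.4 kb insert was joined into the backbone through BsaI sites that were destroyed during assembly. It is flanked by SP6 and T7 promoters, which match the recorded sequencing primer sites for checking the assembled cassette.

The payload is an integration cassette. As the name indicates, upstream and downstream ku70 insertion arms bracket a single transcription unit, directing replacement of the ku70 locus in the yeast genome. These arms are not annotated in the feature table. Between the arms, the pLDP1 promoter, also unannotated, drives the NAT gene. NAT encodes nourseothricin acetyltransferase, which originates from Streptomyces noursei even though the record lists the insert species as R. toruloides. It is followed by the nopaline synthase (NOS) terminator and poly(A) signal. NAT provides nourseothricin selection of transformants and, according to the stated purpose, also serves as the expressed gene for characterizing pLDP1. Ku70 is a component of non-homologous end joining, and its deletion is commonly used to favour homologous recombination in later engineering, though the record does not state this aim.

The short Thy1.1 and AmpR promoter fragments in the automated annotation are probably incidental matches. The sequenced record is 4,513 nt, slightly longer than the catalogued 4,506 bp.
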