Features (pLannotate 1.2.2; 9 found; start..end, strand, type, name):
    233..250     -  CDS            Thy1.1 (fragment): mouse GPI-anchored cell surface glycoprotein of the immunoglobulin superfamily This allele of Thy1 is also known as CD90.1.
   1061..1625    +  CDS            NrsR (fragment): nourseothricin acetyltransferase; Streptomyces noursei nat1; confers resistance to nourseothricin
   1628..1877    +  terminator     NOS terminator: nopaline synthase terminator and poly(A) signal
   2453..2471    -  promoter       T7 promoter: promoter for bacteriophage T7 RNA polymerase
   2481..2538    +  promoter       AmpR promoter (fragment): bla
   2585..3241    -  CDS            cat: CAT_ECOLX - Experimental evidence at protein level: Swiss-Prot protein existence level 1. This enzyme is an effector of chloramphenicol resistance in bacteria. From Escherichia coli. This protein is used as a marker in many commonly used cloning vectors, such as pACYC184.
   3242..3344    -  promoter       cat promoter: promoter of the E. coli cat gene encoding chloramphenicol acetyltransferase
   3445..4033    +  rep_origin     ori: high-copy-number ColE1/pMB1/pBR322/pUC origin of replication
   4463..4481    +  promoter       SP6 promoter: promoter for bacteriophage SP6 RNA polymerase
>Addgene plasmid #195054 | ku70 insUP+pLDP1+NAT+tNOS+ku70 insD (SBE193) | addgene full sequence | sequence record 386125 | Addgene NGS Result
GACTTGGTACGGAGCCGCCTCCTCCACCTCAGCAACCAACCTACCAGTCGCACCCCGGATCGCAGTCTAG
TCTTCCGCCGCTTCCCGCTCTCCCTTCTTCCTCGATGCCGCCTCCTCCGCTTCCTCGGCCCAAGGCGCCT
CAGAGCGCCGCATCCTCCGCCTCAACGCTTCCGCCTCCGCCATTCTAGGCGATGCCGGGAGGAACCGTGC
TGAACGGACAAGGTACGGCCCCGGCGGCAGTCCAGGCGAACGGGGTGCAGCAGTGAGGAGCGAACAGTAT
GCATAGCTGGATCGTCGCATGCGTCTTAGTGTCTTGCTTTCTTGTTGGAAAATCGTTGGAATCGTTGGAC
CTTGTTGTAGCCTCTCTCACGCAACGACTGGCTTGTTTGACGTCTCTTCATTGCGTGGGGAGAGTGAAGC
GATGTTTGCAAAGTAGGACACAACAAGCGAACGGACTACTGCGAACGTACACAGGCGAGAGCGATCGGGG
GCGAAAGTCAGTCGTCGTCCTCCTCATCGCCGACGATGAAGGTCACGCCTCTGTGACTCGGTACGGAGAG
AGAGAGCGTTGGGTTGGGTTGGGGATTGTGGCGAGCGAAGGGCGACCCAGCAGCCAGGGAGAGGGAGTTG
GTCTGGATGCAAACCATGCGCATCTCCTCTCGCAGTTGAATCGTTTTTCCCGCTCTGCCCTCGCTCTCTC
TTCCTTCTGCTCTTTACTCGCTCACGAACAACAACGAGCCACACAGCGTGAGCACACACCGCTGCACTCA
CTCGCTGTCACGGACCGCAGCTCACCCTTATCGTCACTCCCTCTCCCACCGCACAGCCTCACTCCCTCTC
TCGCTCTCCCTCACAAGCACAACACACGGCACACTCGCACGCACACTCGCACGCAATGGCCACCGTCAAC
GAGAAGCAGCCCGCCACCGACGCGCCCCTCGCGCACGATACCGCCATCCACCGCGTGCGTCCCCATCCCT
CCCACTGTCATCCTCGTGAAACCCGCTCACCCGTTCGCAAGCACACACGCAGGTGTCGGACTACCCCATG
ATCAATGGGTACCACTCTTGACGACACGGCTTACCGGTACCGCACCAGTGTCCCGGGGGACGCCGAGGCC
ATCGAGGCACTGGATGGGTCCTTCACCACCGACACCGTCTTCCGCGTCACCGCCACCGGGGACGGCTTCA
CCCTGCGGGAGGTGCCGATGGACCCGCCCCTGACCAAGGTGTTCCCCGACGACGAATCGGACGACGAATC
GGACGACGGGGAGGACGGCGACCCGGGCTCCCGGACGTTCGTCGCGTACGGGGACGACGGCGACCTGGCG
GGCTTCGTGGTCGTCTTGTACTCCGGCTGGAACCGCCGGCTGACCGTCGAGGACATCGAGGTCGCCCCGG
AGCACCGGGGGCACGGGGTCGGGCGCGCGTTGATGGGGCTCGCGACGGAGTTCGCCCGCGAGCGGGGCGC
CGGGCACCTCTGGCTGGAGGTCACCAACGTTAACGCACCGGCTATCCACACGTACCGGCGGATGGGGTTC
ACCCTCTGCGGCCTGGACACCGCCCTGTACGACGGCACCGCCTCGGACGGCGAGCAGGCGCTCTACATGA
GCATGCCCTGCCCCTAACGTTCAAACATTTGGCAATAAAGTTTCTTAAGATTGAATCCTGTTGCCGGTCT
TGCGATGATTATCATATAATTTCTGTTGAATTACGTTAAGCATGTAATAATTAACATGTAATGCATGACG
TTATTTATGAGATGGGTTTTTATGATTAGAGTCCCGCAATTATACATTTAATACGCGATAGAAAACAAAA
TATAGCGCGCAAACTAGGATAAATTATCGCGCGCGGTGTCATCTATGTTACTAGATCGGGACGGATGTGG
CGACCGGGCGCGCGTTTCTTGCCCTCGGCGCAAGTGGGCATTCGCTCAGGCGGGCAGGGTTCTTCGGCGG
TAGTTCACGCGCATCAGTACGTGCCGCGCCCTTTCTTCGCCTTACTTATTGTGAGCTGACGCACTCTTGC
ACAGTAACGTACAAAGCGACTCGGAAGACGACGACGGCTTTGCGCACGTCCACGCCAAGCACGCCTACGA
GAATTTTGACGAGGTTGCGCCGCACGAGATTGACCCGTACGTGCCGCTGTCTCTTTCGAATGCATCACAA
GCTCGAGCTGATGCCGGCCGCAACACCCAGCCTCCGCGATGTTGCGGCTTCGTTCCTCCTCGAAATGTTC
GAGGAACTCTGGCGAATTATGAAGCCGAACGAGTATCGCGGCGACAACAAAAGCGACCTCCTCGCTCACA
TCCACCGACACTGCCTCCCCTCGCTCCTCAAGCACATACCGCCTCGGATCCACCACACCGTCGCGCCCGA
AACGGTCTACCCATTCCTGTAGTCTTCTTAATTAAGACGTCAGAATTCTCGAGGCGGCCGCATGTGCGTC
TCCCTATAGTGAGTCGTATTAATTTCGCGGGCGGAACCCCTATTTGTTTATTTTTCTAAATACATTCAAA
TATGTATCCGCTCATGAGTAGCACCAGGCGTTTAAGGGCACCAATAACTGCCTTAAAAAAATTACGCCCC
GCCCTGCCACTCATCGCAGTACTGTTGTAATTCATTAAGCATTCTGCCGACATGGAAGCCATCACAAACG
GCATGATGAACCTGAATCGCCAGCGGCATCAGCACCTTGTCGCCTTGCGTATAATATTTGCCCATGGTGA
AAACGGGGGCGAAGAAGTTGTCCATATTGGCCACGTTTAAATCAAAACTGGTGAAACTCACCCAGGGATT
GGCTGAGACGAAAAACATATTCTCAATAAACCCTTTAGGGAAATAGGCCAGGTTTTCACCGTAACACGCC
ACGTCTTGCGAATATATGTGTAGAAACTGCCGGAAATCGTCGTGGTATTCACTCCAGAGCGATGAAAACG
TTTCAGTTTGCTCATGGAAAACGGTGTAACAAGGGTGAACACTATCCCATATCACCAGCTCACCGTCTTT
CATTGCCATACGGAATTCCGGATGAGCATTCATCAGGCGGGCAAGAATGTGAATAAAGGCCGGATAAAAC
TTGTGCTTATTTTTCTTTACGGTCTTTAAAAAGGCCGTAATATCCAGCTGAACGGTCTGGTTATAGGTAC
ATTGAGCAACTGACTGAAATGCCTCAAAATGTTCTTTACGATGCCATTGGGATATATCAACGGTGGTATA
TCCAGTGATTTTTTTCTCCATTTTAGCTTCCTTAGCTCCTGGAAATCTCGATAACTCAAAAAATACGCCC
GGTAGTGATCTTATTTCATTATGGTGAAAGTTGGAACCTCTTACGTGCCGATCAACGTCTCATTTTCGCC
AAAAGTTGTCATGACCAAAATCCCTTAACGTGAGTTTTCGTTCCACTGAGCGTCAGACCCCGTAGAAAAG
ATCGAAGGATCTTCTTGAGATCCTTTTTTTCTGCGCGTAATCTGCTGCTTGCAAACAAAAAAACCACCGC
TACCAGCGGTGGTTTGTTTGCCGGATCAAGAGCTACCAACTCTTTTTCCGAAGGTAACTGGCTTCAGCAG
AGCGCAGATACCAAATACTGTTCTTCTAGTGTAGCCGTAGTTAGGCCACCACTTCAAGAACTCTGTAGCA
CCGCCTACATACCTCGCTCTGCTAATCCTGTTACCAGTGGCTGCTGCCAGTGGCGATAAGTCGTGTCTTA
CCGGGTTGGACTCAAGACGATAGTTGCCGGATAAGGCGCAGCGGTCGGGCTGAACGGGGGGTTCGTGCAC
ACAGCCCAGCTTGGAGCGAACGACCTACACCGAACTGAGATACCTACAGCGTGAGCTATGAGAAAGCGCC
ACGCTTCCCGAAGGGAGAAAGGCGGACAGGTATCCGGTAAGCGGCAGGGTCGGAACAGGAGAGCGCACGA
GGGAGCTTCCAGGGGGAAACGCCTGGTATCTTTATAGTCCTGTCGGGTTTCGCCACCTCTGACTTGAGCG
TCGATTTTTGTGATGCTCGTCAGGGGGGCGGAGCCTATGGAAAAACGCCAGCAATGCGGCCTTTTTACGG
TTCCTGGCCTTTTGCTGGCCTTTTGCTCACATGTTCTTTCCTGCGTTATCCCCTGATTCTGTGGATAACC
GTATTACCGCCTTTGAGTGAGCTGATACCGCTCGCCGCAGCCGAACGACCGAGCGCAGCGAGTCAGTGAG
CGAGGAAGCCGAAAAATCAATAATCAGACAACAAGATGTGCGAACTCGATATTTTACACGACTCTCTTTA
CCAATTCTGCCCCGAATTACACTTAAAACGACTCAACAGCTTAACGTTGGCTTGCCACGCATTACTTGAC
TGTAAAACTCTCACTCTTACCGAACTTGGCCGTAACCTGCCAACCAAAGCGAGAACAAAACATAACATCA
AACGAATCGACCGATTGTTAGGTAATCGTCACCTGCAGGAAGGTTTAAACGCATTTAGGTGACACTATAG
AAGTGTGTATCGCTCGAGGGATCCGAATTCGAA
